Addgene plasmid #214063: ART
Purpose: Fluorescent reporter system to measure EJC-independent NMD activity. No intron in 5'UTR
Depositing lab: Sujatha Jagannathan. Publication: A system of reporters for comparative investigation of EJC-independent and EJC-enhanced nonsense-mediated mRNA decay. Kolakada D, Campbell AE, Galvis LB, Li Z, Lore M, Jagannathan S. Nucleic Acids Res. 2024 Feb 20:gkae121. doi: 10.1093/nar/gkae121. PubMed 38375914.
Backbone
  Vector backbone: pRD_RIPE
  Vector type: Mammalian Expression
Growth in bacteria
  Bacterial resistance: Ampicillin, 100 μg/mL
  Growth temperature: 37°C
  Growth strain: DH5alpha
  Copy number: High Copy
Gene/Insert
  Gene/Insert name: TurboRFP
  Mutation: Linker sequence present between RFP and GFP
  Cloning method: Ligation Independent Cloning
  Sequencing primers: 5′ N
Terms and licenses: Academic/Nonprofit Terms; Industry Terms: Not Available to Industry
Depositor comments: Please visit https://doi.org/10.1101/2023.11.14.567061 for bioRxiv preprint.
How to cite: ART was a gift from Sujatha Jagannathan (Addgene plasmid # 214063 ; http://n2t.net/addgene:214063 ; RRID:Addgene_214063)
