[The description below was written by a language model from this plasmid's Addgene catalogue record and pLannotate feature annotations shown in this document.]
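Description:
ART is a mammalian expression plasmid built on the pRD_RIPE backbone that serves as a fluorescent reporter for measuring EJC-independent nonsense-mediated mRNA decay (NMD); the record specifies that it carries no intron in the 5'UTR. It is maintained in E. coli at high copy through a ColE1/pUC-type origin and selected with ampicillin via the β-lactamase gene.

The annotated payload lies between a loxP site and a lox2272 site. These heterospecific sites do not recombine with each other, an arrangement typical of Cre-mediated cassette exchange into a matching genomic landing pad, although the record does not state this use explicitly. A puromycin N-acetyltransferase gene with a bGH polyadenylation signal sits just inside the lox2272 site with no annotated promoter of its own, so it may depend on a promoter supplied after integration. Within the cassette, two divergent transcription units are annotated. A CMV enhancer and promoter drive a red fluorescent protein, catalogued as TurboRFP and matched by the annotation software to the related TurboFP635. It is followed by a linker region with partial FLAG and V5 tag matches, then TagGFP2 with a partial HA match, and an SV40 polyadenylation signal. The catalogue notes only that a linker separates RFP and GFP, and does not spell out how the downstream GFP sequence functions in NMD sensing. In the opposite orientation, a minimal CMV promoter fragment precedes mEGFP, a short β-globin fragment and a rabbit β-globin polyadenylation signal. Its role is not stated, though it could plausibly serve as an internal comparison. The plasmid belongs to a reporter set for comparing EJC-independent and EJC-enhanced NMD.
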