Features (pLannotate 1.2.2; 30 found; start..end, strand, type, name):
      1..589     +  rep_origin     ori: high-copy-number ColE1/pMB1/pBR322/pUC origin of replication
    772..864     +  CDS            lacI (fragment): lac repressor; lacI; The lac repressor binds to the lac operator to inhibit transcription in E. coli. This inhibition can be relieved by adding lactose or isopropyl-β-D-thiogalactopyranoside (IPTG).
    877..898     +  protein_bind   CAP binding site: CAP binding activates transcription in the presence of cAMP. E. coli catabolite activator protein
    913..943     +  promoter       lac promoter: promoter for the E. coli lac operon
    951..967     +  protein_bind   lac operator: The lac repressor binds to the lac operator to inhibit transcription in E. coli. This inhibition can be relieved by adding lactose or isopropyl-β-D-thiogalactopyranoside (IPTG). lac repressor encoded by lacI
   1012..1030    +  promoter       T3 promoter: promoter for bacteriophage T3 RNA polymerase
   1049..1170    -  polyA_signal   SV40 poly(A) signal: SV40 polyadenylation signal
   1183..1216    +  protein_bind   loxP: Cre-mediated recombination occurs in the 8-bp core sequence (GCATACAT). Cre recombinase
   1448..1503    -  polyA_signal   β-globin poly(A) signal: rabbit β-globin polyadenylation signal (Gil and Proudfoot, 1987)
   1574..1639    -  CDS            HBB (fragment): HBB_PONPY - Experimental evidence at transcript level: Swiss-Prot protein existence level 2. Involved in oxygen transport from the lung to the various peripheral tissues. From Pongo pygmaeus (Bornean orangutan).
   1645..2364    -  CDS            mEGFP: enhanced GFP with monomerizing A206K mutation (Zacharias et al., 2002) mammalian codon-optimized
   2418..2452    -  promoter       minimal CMV promoter (fragment): human cytomegalovirus (CMV) immediate early promoter
   2529..2832    +  enhancer       CMV enhancer: human cytomegalovirus immediate early enhancer
   2833..3036    +  promoter       CMV promoter: human cytomegalovirus (CMV) immediate early promoter
   3079..3104    +  CDS            13xMyc (fragment): 13 tandem Myc epitope tags
   3107..3807    +  CDS            TurboFP635 (fragment): far-red-shifted derivative of red fluorescent protein from Entacmaea quadricolor, also known as Katushka (Shcherbo et al., 2007) mammalian codon-optimized
   3907..3927    +  CDS            FLAG (fragment): FLAG® epitope tag, followed by an enterokinase cleavage site
   3982..4023    +  CDS            V5 tag: epitope tag from simian virus 5
   4023..4736    +  CDS            TagGFP2: monomeric green fluorescent protein, also known as mTagGFP mammalian codon-optimized
   4735..4763    +  CDS            3xHA (fragment): three tandem HA epitope tags
   4789..4873    +  CDS            large T antigen (fragment): large T antigen from SV40 (simian virus 40)
   4896..5017    +  polyA_signal   SV40 poly(A) signal: SV40 polyadenylation signal
   5113..5224    -  polyA_signal   bGH poly(A) signal: bovine growth hormone polyadenylation signal
   5251..5316    -  CDS            dmpM (fragment): DMPM_STRAD - Protein inferred from homology: Swiss-Prot protein existence level 3. From Streptomyces alboniger.
   5366..5965    -  CDS            PuroR: puromycin N-acetyltransferase; pac from Streptomyces alboniger; confers resistance to puromycin
   5970..6003    +  protein_bind   lox2272: Cre-mediated recombination occurs in the 8-bp core sequence (GGATACTT). lox2272 sites are compatible with each other, but incompatible with loxP or loxN sites (Lee and Saito, 1988). Cre recombinase
   6108..6124    +  polyA_signal   bGH poly(A) signal (fragment): bovine growth hormone polyadenylation signal
   6215..6263    -  polyA_signal   HSV TK poly(A) signal: herpes simplex virus thymidine kinase polyadenylation signal (Cole and Stacy, 1985)
   6336..6440    +  promoter       AmpR promoter: bla
   6441..7301    +  CDS            AmpR: β-lactamase; bla; confers resistance to ampicillin, carbenicillin, and related antibiotics
>Addgene plasmid #214063 | ART | addgene full sequence | sequence record 423982 | Addgene NGS Result
TTGAGATCCTTTTTTTCTGCGCGTAATCTGCTGCTTGCAAACAAAAAAACCACCGCTACCAGCGGTGGTT
TGTTTGCCGGATCAAGAGCTACCAACTCTTTTTCCGAAGGTAACTGGCTTCAGCAGAGCGCAGATACCAA
ATACTGTTCTTCTAGTGTAGCCGTAGTTAGGCCACCACTTCAAGAACTCTGTAGCACCGCCTACATACCT
CGCTCTGCTAATCCTGTTACCAGTGGCTGCTGCCAGTGGCGATAAGTCGTGTCTTACCGGGTTGGACTCA
AGACGATAGTTACCGGATAAGGCGCAGCGGTCGGGCTGAACGGGGGGTTCGTGCACACAGCCCAGCTTGG
AGCGAACGACCTACACCGAACTGAGATACCTACAGCGTGAGCTATGAGAAAGCGCCACGCTTCCCGAAGG
GAGAAAGGCGGACAGGTATCCGGTAAGCGGCAGGGTCGGAACAGGAGAGCGCACGAGGGAGCTTCCAGGG
GGAAACGCCTGGTATCTTTATAGTCCTGTCGGGTTTCGCCACCTCTGACTTGAGCGTCGATTTTTGTGAT
GCTCGTCAGGGGGGCGGAGCCTATGGAAAAACGCCAGCAACGCGGCCTTTTTACGGTTCCTGGCCTTTTG
CTGGCCTTTTGCTCACATGTTCTTTCCTGCGTTATCCCCTGATTCTGTGGATAACCGTATTACCGCCTTT
GAGTGAGCTGATACCGCTCGCCGCAGCCGAACGACCGAGCGCAGCGAGTCAGTGAGCGAGGAAGCGGAAG
AGCGCCCAATACGCAAACCGCCTCTCCCCGCGCGTTGGCCGATTCATTAATGCAGCTGGCACGACAGGTT
TCCCGACTGGAAAGCGGGCAGTGAGCGCAACGCAATTAATGTGAGTTAGCTCACTCATTAGGCACCCCAG
GCTTTACACTTTATGCTTCCGGCTCGTATGTTGTGTGGAATTGTGAGCGGATAACAATTTCACACAGGAA
ACAGCTATGACCATGATTACGCCAAGCGCGCAATTAACCCTCACTAAAGGGAACAAAAGCTGGGTACCTA
AGATACATTGATGAGTTTGGACAAACCACAACTAGAATGCAGTGAAAAAAATGCTTTATTTGTGAAATTT
GTGATGCTATTGCTTTATTTGTAACCATTATAAGCTGCAATAAACAAGTTGACGGTATCGTAATAACTTC
GTATAGCATACATTATACGAAGTTATATGGATCCATATGCTAGCTCGACGCTCAGGTCGAGGGATCTTCA
TAAGAGAAGAGGGACAGCTATGACTGGGAGTAAGGAATGGACAGCAGGGGGCTGTTTCATATACTGATGA
CCTCTTTATAGCCACCTTTGTTCATGGCAGCCAGCATATGGCATATGTTGCCAAACTCTAAACCAAATAC
TCATTCTGATGTTTTAAATGATTTGCCCTCCCATATGTCCTTCCGAGTGAGAGACACAAAAAATTCCAAC
ACACTATTGCAATGAAAATAAATTTCCTTTATTAGCCAGAAGTCAGATGCTCAAGGGGCTTCATGATGTC
CCCATAATTTTTGGCAGAGGGAAAAAGATCTCAGTGGTATTTGTGAGCCAGGGCATTGGCCACACCAGCC
ACCACCTTCTGATAGGCAGCCTGCACCTGAGTGTTTACTTGTACAGCTCGTCCATGCCGTGAGTGATCCC
GGCGGCGGTGCGGAACTCCAGCAGGACCATGTGATCGCGCTTCTCGTTGGGGTCTTTGCTCAGCTTGGAC
TGGGTGCTCAGGTAGTGGTTGTCGGGCAGCAGCACGGGGCCGTCGCCGATGGGGGTGTTCTGCTGGTAGT
GGTCGGCGAGCTGCACGCTGCCGTCCTCGATGTTGTGGCGGATCTTGAAGTTCACCTTGATGCCGTTCTT
CTGCTTGTCGGCCATGATATAGATGTTGTGGCTGTTGAAGTTGTACTCCAGCTTGTGCCCCAGGATGTTG
CCGTCCTCCTTGAAGTCGATGCCCTTCAGCTCGATGCGGTTCACCAGGGTGTCGCCCTCGAACTTCACCT
CGGCGCGGGTCTTGTAGTTGCCGTCGTCCTTGAAGAAGATGGTGCGCTCCTGGACGTAGCCTTCGGGCAT
GGCGGACTTGAAGAAGTCGTGCTGCTTCATGTGGTCGGGGTAGCGGCTGAAGCACTGCACGCCGTGGCTC
AGGGTGGTCACGAGGGTGGGCCAGGGCACGGGCAGCTTGCCGGTGGTGCAGATGAACTTCAGGGTCAGCT
TGCCGTAGGTGGCATCGCCCTCGCCCTCGCCGGACACGCTGAACTTGTGGCCGTTTACGTCGCCGTCCAG
CTCGACCAGGATGGGCACCACCCCGGTGAACAGCTCCTCGCCCTTGCTCACCATGGTGGCGACCACGATC
CTCATCCTGTCTCTGCGATCTGACGGTTCACTAAACGAGCTCTGCTTATATAGGCCTCCCACCGTACACG
CCACCTCGACATACTCAGTAGTTATTAATAGTAATCAATTACGGGGTCATTAGTTCATAGCGAGGCTGCA
GTCTACCGCGTTACATAACTTACGGTAAATGGCCCGCCTGGCTGACCGCCCAACGACCCCCGCCCATTGA
CGTCAATAATGACGTATGTTCCCATAGTAACGCCAATAGGGACTTTCCATTGACGTCAATGGGTGGAGTA
TTTACGGTAAACTGCCCACTTGGCAGTACATCAAGTGTATCATATGCCAAGTACGCCCCCTATTGACGTC
AATGACGGTAAATGGCCCGCCTGGCATTATGCCCAGTACATGACCTTATGGGACTTTCCTACTTGGCAGT
ACATCTACGTATTAGTCATCGCTATTACCATGGTGATGCGGTTTTGGCAGTACATCAATGGGCGTGGATA
GCGGTTTGACTCACGGGGATTTCCAAGTCTCCACCCCATTGACGTCAATGGGAGTTTGTTTTGGCACCAA
AATCAACGGGACTTTCCAAAATGTCGTAACAACTCCGCCCCATTGACGCAAATGGGCGGTAGGCGTGTAC
GGTGGGAGGTCTATATAAGCAGAGCTGGTTTAGTGAACCGTCAGATACCGGTCGCCACCGCCACCATGGA
ACAAAAGCTGATTTCTGAAGAAGACTTGGGTGAGGATAGCGTGCTGATCACCGAGAACATGCACATGAAA
CTGTACATGGAGGGCACCGTGAACGACCACCACTTCAAGTGCACATCCGAGGGCGAAGGCAAGCCCTACG
AGGGCACCCAGACCATGAAGATCAAGGTGGTCGAGGGCGGCCCTCTCCCCTTCGCCTTCGACATCCTGGC
TACCAGCTTCATGTACGGCAGCAAAACCTTTATCAACCACACCCAGGGCATCCCCGACTTCTTTAAGCAG
TCCTTCCCTGAGGGCTTCACATGGGAGAGGATCACCACATACGAAGACGGGGGCGTGCTGACCGCTACCC
AGGACACCAGCCTCCAGAACGGCTGCCTCATCTACAACGTCAAGATCAACGGGGTGAACTTCCCATCCAA
CGGCCCTGTGATGCAGAAGAAAACACTCGGCTGGGAGGCCAGCACCGAGATGCTGTACCCCGCTGACAGC
GGCCTGAGAGGCCATAGCCAGATGGCCCTGAAGCTCGTGGGCGGGGGCTACCTGCACTGCTCCCTCAAGA
CCACATACAGATCCAAGAAACCCGCTAAGAACCTCAAGATGCCCGGCTTCTACTTCGTGGACAGGAGACT
GGAAAGAATCAAGGAGGCCGACAAAGAGACCTACGTCGAGCAGCACGAGATGGCTGTGGCTCGCTACTGC
GACCTGCCTAGCAAACTGGGGCACAGCCTCGAGGGTGGTTCTGGTGGTTCTGCCTAAGGTGGTTCTGGTG
GTTCTGAATTCGACTACAAGGACCACGACGGTGACTACAAGGACCACGACATCGACTACAAGGACGACGA
CGACAAGGAGGGCAGAGGAAGTCTGCTAACATGCGGTGACGTCGAGGAGAATCCTGGCCCAGGTAAGCCT
ATCCCTAACCCTCTCCTCGGTCTCGATTCTACGAGCGGGGGCGAGGAGCTGTTCGCCGGCATCGTGCCCG
TGCTGATCGAGCTGGACGGCGACGTGCACGGCCACAAGTTCAGCGTGCGCGGCGAGGGCGAGGGCGACGC
CGACTACGGCAAGCTGGAGATCAAGTTCATCTGCACCACCGGCAAGCTGCCCGTGCCCTGGCCCACCCTG
GTGACCACCCTCTGCTACGGCATCCAGTGCTTCGCCCGCTACCCCGAGCACATGAAGATGAACGACTTCT
TCAAGAGCGCCATGCCCGAGGGCTACATCCAGGAGCGCACCATCCAGTTCCAGGACGACGGCAAGTACAA
GACCCGCGGCGAGGTGAAGTTCGAGGGCGACACCCTGGTGAACCGCATCGAGCTGAAGGGCAAGGACTTC
AAGGAGGACGGCAACATCCTGGGCCACAAGCTGGAGTACAGCTTCAACAGCCACAACGTGTACATCCGCC
CCGACAAGGCCAACAACGGCCTGGAGGCTAACTTCAAGACCCGCCACAACATCGAGGGCGGCGGCGTGCA
GCTGGCCGACCACTACCAGACCAACGTGCCCCTGGGCGACGGCCCCGTGCTGATCCCCATCAACCACTAC
CTGAGCACTCAGACCAAGATCAGCAAGGACCGCAACGAGGCCCGCGACCACATGGTGCTCCTGGAGTCCT
TCAGCGCCTGCTGCCACACCCACGGCATGGACGAGCTGTACAGGTACCCATACGATGTTCCAGATTACGC
TTAAATAGATCCACCGGATCTAGATAACTGATCATAATCAGCCATACCACATTTGTAGAGGTTTTACTTG
CTTTAAAAAACCTCCCACACCTCCCCCTGAACCTGAAACATAAAATGAATGCAATTGTTGTTGTTAACTT
GTTTATTGCAGCTTATAATGGTTACAAATAAAGCAATAGCATCACAAATTTCACAAATAAAGCATTTTTT
TCACTGCATTCTAGTTGTGGTTTGTCCAAACTCATCAATGTATCTTAACGCGAAACTAGTGCTATTGTCT
TCCCAATCCTCCCCCTTGCTGTCCTGCCCCACCCCACCCCCCAGAATAGAATGACACCTACTCAGACAAT
GCGATGCAATTTCCTCATTTTATTAGGAAAGGACAGTGGGAGTGGCACCTTCCAGGGTCAAGGAAGGCAC
GGGGGAGGGGCAAACAACAGATGGCTGGCAACTAGAAGGCACAGTCGAGGCTGATCAGCGAGCTCTAGAG
TCGGTGGGCCTCGGGGGCGGGTGCGGGGTCGGCGGGGCCGCCCCGGGTGGCTTCGGTCGGAGCCATGGGG
TCGTGCGCTCCTTTCGGTCGGGCGCTGCGGGTCGTGGGGCGGGCGTCAGGCACCGGGCTTGCGGGTCATG
CACCAGGTGCGCGGTCCTTCGGGCACCTCGACGTCGGCGGTGACGGTGAAGCCGAGCCGCTCGTAGAAGG
GGAGGTTGCGGGGCGCGGAGGTCTCCAGGAAGGCGGGCACCCCGGCGCGCTCGGCCGCCTCCACTCCGGG
GAGCACGACGGCGCTGCCCAGACCCTTGCCCTGGTGGTCGGGCGACACGCCGACGGTGGCCAGGAACCAC
GCGGGCTCCTTGGGCCGGTGCGGCGCCAGGAGGCCTTCCATCTGTTGCTGCGCGGCCAGCCGGGAACCGC
TCAACTCGGCCATGCGCGGGCCGATCTCGGCGAACACCGCCCCCGCTTCGACGCTCTCCGGCGTGGTCCA
GACCGCCACCGCGGCGCCGTCGTCCGCGACCCACACCTTGCCGATGTCGAGCCCGACGCGCGTGAGGAAG
AGTTCTTGCAGCTCGGTGACCCGCTCGATGTGGCGGTCCGGGTCGACGGTGTGGCGCGTGGCGGGGTAGT
CGGCGAACGCGGCGGCGAGGGTGCGTACGGCCCGGGGGACGTCGTCGCGGGTGGCGAGGCGCACCGTGGG
CTTGTACTCGGTCATGGTGATAACTTCGTATAGGATACTTTATACGAAGTTATTTATTCTCGAATGGGGG
ACCCCGTCCCTAACCCACGGGGCCAGTGGCTATGGCAGGGCCTGCCGCCCCGACGTTGGCTGCGAGCCCT
GGGCCTTCACCCGAACTTGGGGGGTGGGGTGGGGAAAAGGAAGAAACGCGGGCGTATTGGCCCCAATGGG
GTCTCGGTGGGGTATCGACAGAGTGCCAGCCCTGGGACCGAACCCCGCGTTTATGAACAAACGACCCAAC
ACCCGTGCGTTTTATTCTGTCTTTTTATTGCCGTCATAGCGCGGGTTCCTTCCGGTATTGTCTCCTTCCG
TGTTTATTAAGCTTGGCACTTTTCGGGGAAATGTGCGCGGAACCCCTATTTGTTTATTTTTCTAAATACA
TTCAAATATGTATCCGCTCATGAGACAATAACCCTGATAAATGCTTCAATAATATTGAAAAAGGAAGAGT
ATGAGTATTCAACATTTCCGTGTCGCCCTTATTCCCTTTTTTGCGGCATTTTGCCTTCCTGTTTTTGCTC
ACCCAGAAACGCTGGTGAAAGTAAAAGATGCTGAAGATCAGTTGGGTGCACGAGTGGGTTACATCGAACT
GGATCTCAACAGCGGTAAGATCCTTGAGAGTTTTCGCCCCGAAGAACGTTTTCCAATGATGAGCACTTTT
AAAGTTCTGCTATGTGGCGCGGTATTATCCCGTATTGACGCCGGGCAAGAGCAACTCGGTCGCCGCATAC
ACTATTCTCAGAATGACTTGGTTGAGTACTCACCAGTCACAGAAAAGCATCTTACGGATGGCATGACAGT
AAGAGAATTATGCAGTGCTGCCATAACCATGAGTGATAACACTGCGGCCAACTTACTTCTGACAACGATC
GGAGGACCGAAGGAGCTAACCGCTTTTTTGCACAACATGGGGGATCATGTAACTCGCCTTGATCGTTGGG
AACCGGAGCTGAATGAAGCCATACCAAACGACGAGCGTGACACCACGATGCCTGTAGCAATGGCAACAAC
GTTGCGCAAACTATTAACTGGCGAACTACTTACTCTAGCTTCCCGGCAACAATTAATAGACTGGATGGAG
GCGGATAAAGTTGCAGGACCACTTCTGCGCTCGGCCCTTCCGGCTGGCTGGTTTATTGCTGATAAATCTG
GAGCCGGTGAGCGTGGGTCTCGCGGTATCATTGCAGCACTGGGGCCAGATGGTAAGCCCTCCCGTATCGT
AGTTATCTACACGACGGGGAGTCAGGCAACTATGGATGAACGAAATAGACAGATCGCTGAGATAGGTGCC
TCACTGATTAAGCATTGGTAACTGTCAGACCAAGTTTACTCATATATACTTTAGATTGATTTAAAACTTC
ATTTTTAATTTAAAAGGATCTAGGTGAAGATCCTTTTTGATAATCTCATGACCAAAATCCCTTAACGTGA
GTTTTCGTTCCACTGAGCGTCAGACCCCGTAGAAAAGATCAAAGGATCTTC
